>Addgene plasmid #51762 | lentiCRISPR - EGFP sgRNA 3 | depositor full sequence | sequence record 79380 | lentiCRISPR - EGFP sgRNA 3 sequence 11589 bps
TTAATGTAGTCTTATGCAATACTCTTGTAGTCTTGCAACATGGTAACGATGAGTTAGCAACATGCCTTAC
AAGGAGAGAAAAAGCACCGTGCATGCCGATTGGTGGAAGTAAGGTGGTACGATCGTGCCTTATTAGGAAG
GCAACAGACGGGTCTGACATGGATTGGACGAACCACTGAATTGCCGCATTGCAGAGATATTGTATTTAAG
TGCCTAGCTCGATACATAAACGGGTCTCTCTGGTTAGACCAGATCTGAGCCTGGGAGCTCTCTGGCTAAC
TAGGGAACCCACTGCTTAAGCCTCAATAAAGCTTGCCTTGAGTGCTTCAAGTAGTGTGTGCCCGTCTGTT
GTGTGACTCTGGTAACTAGAGATCCCTCAGACCCTTTTAGTCAGTGTGGAAAATCTCTAGCAGTGGCGCC
CGAACAGGGACTTGAAAGCGAAAGGGAAACCAGAGGAGCTCTCTCGACGCAGGACTCGGCTTGCTGAAGC
GCGCACGGCAAGAGGCGAGGGGCGGCGACTGGTGAGTACGCCAAAAATTTTGACTAGCGGAGGCTAGAAG
GAGAGAGATGGGTGCGAGAGCGTCAGTATTAAGCGGGGGAGAATTAGATCGCGATGGGAAAAAATTCGGT
TAAGGCCAGGGGGAAAGAAAAAATATAAATTAAAACATATAGTATGGGCAAGCAGGGAGCTAGAACGATT
CGCAGTTAATCCTGGCCTGTTAGAAACATCAGAAGGCTGTAGACAAATACTGGGACAGCTACAACCATCC
CTTCAGACAGGATCAGAAGAACTTAGATCATTATATAATACAGTAGCAACCCTCTATTGTGTGCATCAAA
GGATAGAGATAAAAGACACCAAGGAAGCTTTAGACAAGATAGAGGAAGAGCAAAACAAAAGTAAGACCAC
CGCACAGCAAGCGGCCGCTGATCTTCAGACCTGGAGGAGGAGATATGAGGGACAATTGGAGAAGTGAATT
ATATAAATATAAAGTAGTAAAAATTGAACCATTAGGAGTAGCACCCACCAAGGCAAAGAGAAGAGTGGTG
CAGAGAGAAAAAAGAGCAGTGGGAATAGGAGCTTTGTTCCTTGGGTTCTTGGGAGCAGCAGGAAGCACTA
TGGGCGCAGCGTCAATGACGCTGACGGTACAGGCCAGACAATTATTGTCTGGTATAGTGCAGCAGCAGAA
CAATTTGCTGAGGGCTATTGAGGCGCAACAGCATCTGTTGCAACTCACAGTCTGGGGCATCAAGCAGCTC
CAGGCAAGAATCCTGGCTGTGGAAAGATACCTAAAGGATCAACAGCTCCTGGGGATTTGGGGTTGCTCTG
GAAAACTCATTTGCACCACTGCTGTGCCTTGGAATGCTAGTTGGAGTAATAAATCTCTGGAACAGATTTG
GAATCACACGACCTGGATGGAGTGGGACAGAGAAATTAACAATTACACAAGCTTAATACACTCCTTAATT
GAAGAATCGCAAAACCAGCAAGAAAAGAATGAACAAGAATTATTGGAATTAGATAAATGGGCAAGTTTGT
GGAATTGGTTTAACATAACAAATTGGCTGTGGTATATAAAATTATTCATAATGATAGTAGGAGGCTTGGT
AGGTTTAAGAATAGTTTTTGCTGTACTTTCTATAGTGAATAGAGTTAGGCAGGGATATTCACCATTATCG
TTTCAGACCCACCTCCCAACCCCGAGGGGACCCAGAGAGGGCCTATTTCCCATGATTCCTTCATATTTGC
ATATACGATACAAGGCTGTTAGAGAGATAATTAGAATTAATTTGACTGTAAACACAAAGATATTAGTACA
AAATACGTGACGTAGAAAGTAATAATTTCTTGGGTAGTTTGCAGTTTTAAAATTATGTTTTAAAATGGAC
TATCATATGCTTACCGTAACTTGAAAGTATTTCGATTTCTTGGCTTTATATATCTTGTGGAAAGGACGAA
ACACCGGCCACAAGTTCAGCGTGTCGTTTTAGAGCTAGAAATAGCAAGTTAAAATAAGGCTAGTCCGTTA
TCAACTTGAAAAAGTGGCACCGAGTCGGTGCTTTTTTGAATTCTAGATCTTGAGACAAATGGCAGTATTC
ATCCACAATTTTAAAAGAAAAGGGGGGATTGGGGGGTACAGTGCAGGGGAAAGAATAGTAGACATAATAG
CAACAGACATACAAACTAAAGAATTACAAAAACAAATTACAAAAATTCAAAATTTTCGGGTTTATTACAG
GGACAGCAGAGATCCACTTTGGCGCCGGCTCGAGTGGCTCCGGTGCCCGTCAGTGGGCAGAGCGCACATC
GCCCACAGTCCCCGAGAAGTTGGGGGGAGGGGTCGGCAATTGAACCGGTGCCTAGAGAAGGTGGCGCGGG
GTAAACTGGGAAAGTGATGTCGTGTACTGGCTCCGCCTTTTTCCCGAGGGTGGGGGAGAACCGTATATAA
GTGCAGTAGTCGCCGTGAACGTTCTTTTTCGCAACGGGTTTGCCGCCAGAACACAGGTGTCGTGACGCGG
GATCCGCCACCATGGATTACAAAGACGATGACGATAAGATGGCCCCAAAGAAGAAGCGGAAGGTCGGTAT
CCACGGAGTCCCAGCAGCCGACAAGAAGTACAGCATCGGCCTGGACATCGGCACCAACTCTGTGGGCTGG
GCCGTGATCACCGACGAGTACAAGGTGCCCAGCAAGAAATTCAAGGTGCTGGGCAACACCGACCGGCACA
GCATCAAGAAGAACCTGATCGGAGCCCTGCTGTTCGACAGCGGCGAAACAGCCGAGGCCACCCGGCTGAA
GAGAACCGCCAGAAGAAGATACACCAGACGGAAGAACCGGATCTGCTATCTGCAAGAGATCTTCAGCAAC
GAGATGGCCAAGGTGGACGACAGCTTCTTCCACAGACTGGAAGAGTCCTTCCTGGTGGAAGAGGATAAGA
AGCACGAGCGGCACCCCATCTTCGGCAACATCGTGGACGAGGTGGCCTACCACGAGAAGTACCCCACCAT
CTACCACCTGAGAAAGAAACTGGTGGACAGCACCGACAAGGCCGACCTGCGGCTGATCTATCTGGCCCTG
GCCCACATGATCAAGTTCCGGGGCCACTTCCTGATCGAGGGCGACCTGAACCCCGACAACAGCGACGTGG
ACAAGCTGTTCATCCAGCTGGTGCAGACCTACAACCAGCTGTTCGAGGAAAACCCCATCAACGCCAGCGG
CGTGGACGCCAAGGCCATCCTGTCTGCCAGACTGAGCAAGAGCAGACGGCTGGAAAATCTGATCGCCCAG
CTGCCCGGCGAGAAGAAGAATGGCCTGTTCGGCAACCTGATTGCCCTGAGCCTGGGCCTGACCCCCAACT
TCAAGAGCAACTTCGACCTGGCCGAGGATGCCAAACTGCAGCTGAGCAAGGACACCTACGACGACGACCT
GGACAACCTGCTGGCCCAGATCGGCGACCAGTACGCCGACCTGTTTCTGGCCGCCAAGAACCTGTCCGAC
GCCATCCTGCTGAGCGACATCCTGAGAGTGAACACCGAGATCACCAAGGCCCCCCTGAGCGCCTCTATGA
TCAAGAGATACGACGAGCACCACCAGGACCTGACCCTGCTGAAAGCTCTCGTGCGGCAGCAGCTGCCTGA
GAAGTACAAAGAGATTTTCTTCGACCAGAGCAAGAACGGCTACGCCGGCTACATTGACGGCGGAGCCAGC
CAGGAAGAGTTCTACAAGTTCATCAAGCCCATCCTGGAAAAGATGGACGGCACCGAGGAACTGCTCGTGA
AGCTGAACAGAGAGGACCTGCTGCGGAAGCAGCGGACCTTCGACAACGGCAGCATCCCCCACCAGATCCA
CCTGGGAGAGCTGCACGCCATTCTGCGGCGGCAGGAAGATTTTTACCCATTCCTGAAGGACAACCGGGAA
AAGATCGAGAAGATCCTGACCTTCCGCATCCCCTACTACGTGGGCCCTCTGGCCAGGGGAAACAGCAGAT
TCGCCTGGATGACCAGAAAGAGCGAGGAAACCATCACCCCCTGGAACTTCGAGGAAGTGGTGGACAAGGG
CGCTTCCGCCCAGAGCTTCATCGAGCGGATGACCAACTTCGATAAGAACCTGCCCAACGAGAAGGTGCTG
CCCAAGCACAGCCTGCTGTACGAGTACTTCACCGTGTATAACGAGCTGACCAAAGTGAAATACGTGACCG
AGGGAATGAGAAAGCCCGCCTTCCTGAGCGGCGAGCAGAAAAAGGCCATCGTGGACCTGCTGTTCAAGAC
CAACCGGAAAGTGACCGTGAAGCAGCTGAAAGAGGACTACTTCAAGAAAATCGAGTGCTTCGACTCCGTG
GAAATCTCCGGCGTGGAAGATCGGTTCAACGCCTCCCTGGGCACATACCACGATCTGCTGAAAATTATCA
AGGACAAGGACTTCCTGGACAATGAGGAAAACGAGGACATTCTGGAAGATATCGTGCTGACCCTGACACT
GTTTGAGGACAGAGAGATGATCGAGGAACGGCTGAAAACCTATGCCCACCTGTTCGACGACAAAGTGATG
AAGCAGCTGAAGCGGCGGAGATACACCGGCTGGGGCAGGCTGAGCCGGAAGCTGATCAACGGCATCCGGG
ACAAGCAGTCCGGCAAGACAATCCTGGATTTCCTGAAGTCCGACGGCTTCGCCAACAGAAACTTCATGCA
GCTGATCCACGACGACAGCCTGACCTTTAAAGAGGACATCCAGAAAGCCCAGGTGTCCGGCCAGGGCGAT
AGCCTGCACGAGCACATTGCCAATCTGGCCGGCAGCCCCGCCATTAAGAAGGGCATCCTGCAGACAGTGA
AGGTGGTGGACGAGCTCGTGAAAGTGATGGGCCGGCACAAGCCCGAGAACATCGTGATCGAAATGGCCAG
AGAGAACCAGACCACCCAGAAGGGACAGAAGAACAGCCGCGAGAGAATGAAGCGGATCGAAGAGGGCATC
AAAGAGCTGGGCAGCCAGATCCTGAAAGAACACCCCGTGGAAAACACCCAGCTGCAGAACGAGAAGCTGT
ACCTGTACTACCTGCAGAATGGGCGGGATATGTACGTGGACCAGGAACTGGACATCAACCGGCTGTCCGA
CTACGATGTGGACCATATCGTGCCTCAGAGCTTTCTGAAGGACGACTCCATCGACAACAAGGTGCTGACC
AGAAGCGACAAGAACCGGGGCAAGAGCGACAACGTGCCCTCCGAAGAGGTCGTGAAGAAGATGAAGAACT
ACTGGCGGCAGCTGCTGAACGCCAAGCTGATTACCCAGAGAAAGTTCGACAATCTGACCAAGGCCGAGAG
AGGCGGCCTGAGCGAACTGGATAAGGCCGGCTTCATCAAGAGACAGCTGGTGGAAACCCGGCAGATCACA
AAGCACGTGGCACAGATCCTGGACTCCCGGATGAACACTAAGTACGACGAGAATGACAAGCTGATCCGGG
AAGTGAAAGTGATCACCCTGAAGTCCAAGCTGGTGTCCGATTTCCGGAAGGATTTCCAGTTTTACAAAGT
GCGCGAGATCAACAACTACCACCACGCCCACGACGCCTACCTGAACGCCGTCGTGGGAACCGCCCTGATC
AAAAAGTACCCTAAGCTGGAAAGCGAGTTCGTGTACGGCGACTACAAGGTGTACGACGTGCGGAAGATGA
TCGCCAAGAGCGAGCAGGAAATCGGCAAGGCTACCGCCAAGTACTTCTTCTACAGCAACATCATGAACTT
TTTCAAGACCGAGATTACCCTGGCCAACGGCGAGATCCGGAAGCGGCCTCTGATCGAGACAAACGGCGAA
ACCGGGGAGATCGTGTGGGATAAGGGCCGGGATTTTGCCACCGTGCGGAAAGTGCTGAGCATGCCCCAAG
TGAATATCGTGAAAAAGACCGAGGTGCAGACAGGCGGCTTCAGCAAAGAGTCTATCCTGCCCAAGAGGAA
CAGCGATAAGCTGATCGCCAGAAAGAAGGACTGGGACCCTAAGAAGTACGGCGGCTTCGACAGCCCCACC
GTGGCCTATTCTGTGCTGGTGGTGGCCAAAGTGGAAAAGGGCAAGTCCAAGAAACTGAAGAGTGTGAAAG
AGCTGCTGGGGATCACCATCATGGAAAGAAGCAGCTTCGAGAAGAATCCCATCGACTTTCTGGAAGCCAA
GGGCTACAAAGAAGTGAAAAAGGACCTGATCATCAAGCTGCCTAAGTACTCCCTGTTCGAGCTGGAAAAC
GGCCGGAAGAGAATGCTGGCCTCTGCCGGCGAACTGCAGAAGGGAAACGAACTGGCCCTGCCCTCCAAAT
ATGTGAACTTCCTGTACCTGGCCAGCCACTATGAGAAGCTGAAGGGCTCCCCCGAGGATAATGAGCAGAA
ACAGCTGTTTGTGGAACAGCACAAGCACTACCTGGACGAGATCATCGAGCAGATCAGCGAGTTCTCCAAG
AGAGTGATCCTGGCCGACGCTAATCTGGACAAAGTGCTGTCCGCCTACAACAAGCACCGGGATAAGCCCA
TCAGAGAGCAGGCCGAGAATATCATCCACCTGTTTACCCTGACCAATCTGGGAGCCCCTGCCGCCTTCAA
GTACTTTGACACCACCATCGACCGGAAGAGGTACACCAGCACCAAAGAGGTGCTGGACGCCACCCTGATC
CACCAGAGCATCACCGGCCTGTACGAGACACGGATCGACCTGTCTCAGCTGGGAGGCGACAAGCGTCCTG
CTGCTACTAAGAAAGCTGGTCAAGCTAAGAAAAAGAAAGCTAGCGGCAGCGGCGCCACCAACTTCAGCCT
GCTGAAGCAGGCCGGCGACGTGGAGGAGAACCCCGGCCCCATGACCGAGTACAAGCCCACGGTGCGCCTC
GCCACCCGCGACGACGTCCCCAGGGCCGTACGCACCCTCGCCGCCGCGTTCGCCGACTACCCCGCCACGC
GCCACACCGTCGATCCGGACCGCCACATCGAGCGGGTCACCGAGCTGCAAGAACTCTTCCTCACGCGCGT
CGGGCTCGACATCGGCAAGGTGTGGGTCGCGGACGACGGCGCGGCCGTGGCGGTCTGGACCACGCCGGAG
AGCGTCGAAGCGGGGGCGGTGTTCGCCGAGATCGGCCCGCGCATGGCCGAGTTGAGCGGTTCCCGGCTGG
CCGCGCAGCAACAGATGGAAGGCCTCCTGGCGCCGCACCGGCCCAAGGAGCCCGCGTGGTTCCTGGCCAC
CGTCGGAGTCTCGCCCGACCACCAGGGCAAGGGTCTGGGCAGCGCCGTCGTGCTCCCCGGAGTGGAGGCG
GCCGAGCGCGCCGGGGTGCCCGCCTTCCTGGAGACCTCCGCGCCCCGCAACCTCCCCTTCTACGAGCGGC
TCGGCTTCACCGTCACCGCCGACGTCGAGGTGCCCGAAGGACCGCGCACCTGGTGCATGACCCGCAAGCC
CGGTGCCTGAACGCGTTAAGTCGACAATCAACCTCTGGATTACAAAATTTGTGAAAGATTGACTGGTATT
CTTAACTATGTTGCTCCTTTTACGCTATGTGGATACGCTGCTTTAATGCCTTTGTATCATGCTATTGCTT
CCCGTATGGCTTTCATTTTCTCCTCCTTGTATAAATCCTGGTTGCTGTCTCTTTATGAGGAGTTGTGGCC
CGTTGTCAGGCAACGTGGCGTGGTGTGCACTGTGTTTGCTGACGCAACCCCCACTGGTTGGGGCATTGCC
ACCACCTGTCAGCTCCTTTCCGGGACTTTCGCTTTCCCCCTCCCTATTGCCACGGCGGAACTCATCGCCG
CCTGCCTTGCCCGCTGCTGGACAGGGGCTCGGCTGTTGGGCACTGACAATTCCGTGGTGTTGTCGGGGAA
ATCATCGTCCTTTCCTTGGCTGCTCGCCTGTGTTGCCACCTGGATTCTGCGCGGGACGTCCTTCTGCTAC
GTCCCTTCGGCCCTCAATCCAGCGGACCTTCCTTCCCGCGGCCTGCTGCCGGCTCTGCGGCCTCTTCCGC
GTCTTCGCCTTCGCCCTCAGACGAGTCGGATCTCCCTTTGGGCCGCCTCCCCGCGTCGACTTTAAGACCA
ATGACTTACAAGGCAGCTGTAGATCTTAGCCACTTTTTAAAAGAAAAGGGGGGACTGGAAGGGCTAATTC
ACTCCCAACGAAGACAAGATCTGCTTTTTGCTTGTACTGGGTCTCTCTGGTTAGACCAGATCTGAGCCTG
GGAGCTCTCTGGCTAACTAGGGAACCCACTGCTTAAGCCTCAATAAAGCTTGCCTTGAGTGCTTCAAGTA
GTGTGTGCCCGTCTGTTGTGTGACTCTGGTAACTAGAGATCCCTCAGACCCTTTTAGTCAGTGTGGAAAA
TCTCTAGCAGTACGTATAGTAGTTCATGTCATCTTATTATTCAGTATTTATAACTTGCAAAGAAATGAAT
ATCAGAGAGTGAGAGGAACTTGTTTATTGCAGCTTATAATGGTTACAAATAAAGCAATAGCATCACAAAT
TTCACAAATAAAGCATTTTTTTCACTGCATTCTAGTTGTGGTTTGTCCAAACTCATCAATGTATCTTATC
ATGTCTGGCTCTAGCTATCCCGCCCCTAACTCCGCCCATCCCGCCCCTAACTCCGCCCAGTTCCGCCCAT
TCTCCGCCCCATGGCTGACTAATTTTTTTTATTTATGCAGAGGCCGAGGCCGCCTCGGCCTCTGAGCTAT
TCCAGAAGTAGTGAGGAGGCTTTTTTGGAGGCCTAGGGACGTACCCAATTCGCCCTATAGTGAGTCGTAT
TACGCGCGCTCACTGGCCGTCGTTTTACAACGTCGTGACTGGGAAAACCCTGGCGTTACCCAACTTAATC
GCCTTGCAGCACATCCCCCTTTCGCCAGCTGGCGTAATAGCGAAGAGGCCCGCACCGATCGCCCTTCCCA
ACAGTTGCGCAGCCTGAATGGCGAATGGG
[124 nt withheld, positions 8920-9043]
C
[91 nt withheld, positions 9045-9135]
A
[49 nt withheld, positions 9137-9185]
CCTTTGACGTTGGAGTCCACGTTCTTT
[37 nt withheld, positions 9213-9249]
ACCCTATCTCGGTCTATTCTTTTGATTTATAAGGGATTTTGCCGATTTCGGCCTATTGGTTAAAAAATGA
GCTGATTTAACAAAAATTTAACGCGAATTTTAACAAAATATTAACGCTTACAATTTAGGTGGCACTTTTC
GGGGAAATGTGCGCGGAACCCCTATTTGTTTATTTTTCTAAATACATTCAAATATGTATCCGCTCATGAG
ACAATAACCCTGATAAATGCTTCAATAATATTGAAAAAGGAAGAGTATGAGTATTCAACATTTCCGTGTC
GCCCTTATTCCCTTTTTTGCGGCATTTTGCCTTCCTGTTTTTGCTCACCCAGAAACGCTGGTGAAAGTAA
AAGATGCTGAAGATCAGTTGGGTGCACGAGTGGGTTACATCGAACTGGATCTCAACAGCGGTAAGATCCT
TGAGAGTTTTCGCCCCGAAGAACGTTTTCCAATGATGAGCACTTTTAAAGTTCTGCTATGTGGCGCGGTA
TTATCCCGTATTGACGCCGGGCAAGAGCAACTCGGTCGCCGCATACACTATTCTCAGAATGACTTGGTTG
AGTACTCACCAGTCACAGAAAAGCATCTTACGGATGGCATGACAGTAAGAGAATTATGCAGTGCTGCCAT
AACCATGAGTGATAACACTGCGGCCAACTTACTTCTGACAACGATCGGAGGACCGAAGGAGCTAACCGCT
TTTTTGCACAACATGGGGGATCATGTAACTCGCCTTGATCGTTGGGAACCGGAGCTGAATGAAGCCATAC
CAAACGACGAGCGTGACACCACGATGCCTGTAGCAATGGCAACAACGTTGCGCAAACTATTAACTGGCGA
ACTACTTACTCTAGCTTCCCGGCAACAATTAATAGACTGGATGGAGGCGGATAAAGTTGCAGGACCACTT
CTGCGCTCGGCCCTTCCGGCTGGCTGGTTTATTGCTGATAAATCTGGAGCCGGTGAGCGTGGGTCTCGCG
GTATCATTGCAGCACTGGGGCCAGATGGTAAGCCCTCCCGTATCGTAGTTATCTACACGACGGGGAGTCA
GGCAACTATGGATGAACGAAATAGACAGATCGCTGAGATAGGTGCCTCACTGATTAAGCATTGGTAACTG
TCAGACCAAGTTTACTCATATATACTTTAGATTGATTTAAAACTTCATTTTTAATTTAAAAGGATCTAGG
TGAAGATCCTTTTTGATAATCTCATGACCAAAATCCCTTAACGTGAGTTTTCGTTCCACTGAGCGTCAGA
CCCCGTAGAAAAGATCAAAGGATCTTCTTGAGATCCTTTTTTTCTGCGCGTAATCTGCTGCTTGCAAACA
AAAAAACCACCGCTACCAGCGGTGGTTTGTTTGCCGGATCAAGAGCTACCAACTCTTTTTCCGAAGGTAA
CTGGCTTCAGCAGAGCGCAGATACCAAATACTGTTCTTCTAGTGTAGCCGTAGTTAGGCCACCACTTCAA
GAACTCTGTAGCACCGCCTACATACCTCGCTCTGCTAATCCTGTTACCAGTGGCTGCTGCCAGTGGCGAT
AAGTCGTGTCTTACCGGGTTGGACTCAAGACGATAGTTACCGGATAAGGCGCAGCGGTCGGGCTGAACGG
GGGGTTCGTGCACACAGCCCAGCTTGGAGCGAACGACCTACACCGAACTGAGATACCTACAGCGTGAGCT
ATGAGAAAGCGCCACGCTTCCCGAAGGGAGAAAGGCGGACAGGTATCCGGTAAGCGGCAGGGTCGGAACA
GGAGAGCGCACGAGGGAGCTTCCAGGGGGAAACGCCTGGTATCTTTATAGTCCTGTCGGGTTTCGCCACC
TCTGACTTGAGCGTCGATTTTTGTGATGCTCGTCAGGGGGGCGGAGCCTATGGAAAAACGCCAGCAACGC
GGCCTTTTTACGGTTCCTGGCCTTTTGCTGGCCTTTTGCTCACATGTTCTTTCCTGCGTTATCCCCTGAT
TCTGTGGATAACCGTATTACCGCCTTTGAGTGAGCTGATACCGCTCGCCGCAGCCGAACGACCGAGCGCA
GCGAGTCAGTGAGCGAGGAAGCGGAAGAGCGCCCAATACGCAAACCGCCTCTCCCCGCGCGTTGGCCGAT
TCATTAATGCAGCTGGCACGACAGGTTTCCCGACTGGAAAGCGGGCAGTGAGCGCAACGCAATTAATGTG
AGTTAGCTCACTCATTAGGCACCCCAGGCTTTACACTTTATGCTTCCGGCTCGTATGTTGTGTGGAATTG
TGAGCGGATAACAATTTCACACAGGAAACAGCTATGACCATGATTACGCCAAGCGCGCAATTAACCCTCA
CTAAAGGGAACAAAAGCTGGAGCTGCAAGC
Features (pLannotate 1.2.2; 30 found; start..end, strand, type, name):
      5..231     +  promoter       RSV promoter: Rous sarcoma virus enhancer/promoter
    232..412     +  LTR            5' LTR (truncated): truncated 5' long terminal repeat (LTR) from HIV-1
    459..584     +  misc_feature   HIV-1 Ψ: packaging signal of human immunodeficiency virus type 1
    568..931     +  CDS            HIV-1 gag (fragment): gag protein from human immunodeficiency virus 1; gag
   1077..1310    +  misc_feature   RRE: The Rev response element (RRE) of HIV-1 allows for Rev-dependent mRNA export from the nucleus to the cytoplasm.
   1687..1713    +  CDS            Rev (fragment): human immunodeficiency virus 1 (HIV-1) Rev protein; rev; enhances nuclear export of unspliced and incompletely spliced viral mRNAs
   1717..1957    +  promoter       U6 promoter: RNA polymerase III promoter for human U6 snRNA
   1965..1985    +  CDS            VN155(I152L) (fragment): improved N-terminal fragment of mVenus for use in bimolecular fluorescence complementation (BiFC) (Kodama and Hu, 2010)
   1986..2061    +  misc_RNA       gRNA scaffold: guide RNA scaffold for the Streptococcus pyogenes CRISPR/Cas9 system
   2109..2226    +  misc_feature   cPPT/CTS: central polypurine tract and central termination sequence of HIV-1
   2295..2506    +  promoter       EF-1α core promoter: core promoter for human elongation factor EF-1α
   2610..4325    +  CDS            Cas9(N): N-terminal portion of Streptococcus pyogenes Cas9 (Zetsche et al., 2015)
   4212..6710    +  CDS            Cas9(C): C-terminal portion of Streptococcus pyogenes Cas9 (Zetsche et al., 2015)
   6831..7430    +  CDS            PuroR (fragment): puromycin N-acetyltransferase; pac from Streptomyces; confers resistance to puromycin
   7446..8034    +  misc_feature   WPRE: woodchuck hepatitis virus posttranscriptional regulatory element
   8085..8104    +  misc_feature   cPPT/CTS (fragment): central polypurine tract and central termination sequence of HIV-1
   8106..8339    +  LTR            3' LTR (ΔU3): self-inactivating 3' long terminal repeat (LTR) from HIV-1
   8417..8538    +  polyA_signal   SV40 poly(A) signal: SV40 polyadenylation signal
   8578..8713    +  rep_origin     SV40 ori: SV40 origin of replication
   8734..8752    -  promoter       T7 promoter: promoter for bacteriophage T7 RNA polymerase
   8760..8915    +  CDS            lacZα (fragment): LacZα fragment of β-galactosidase; lacZ fragment
   8920..9348    +  rep_origin     f1 ori (sequence partly withheld): f1 bacteriophage origin of replication; arrow indicates direction of (+) strand synthesis
   9401..9505    +  promoter       AmpR promoter: bla
   9506..10366   +  CDS            AmpR: β-lactamase; bla; confers resistance to ampicillin, carbenicillin, and related antibiotics
  10537..11125   +  rep_origin     ori: high-copy-number ColE1/pMB1/pBR322/pUC origin of replication
  11308..11400   +  CDS            lacI (fragment): lac repressor; lacI; The lac repressor binds to the lac operator to inhibit transcription in E. coli. This inhibition can be relieved by adding lactose or isopropyl-β-D-thiogalactopyranoside (IPTG).
  11413..11434   +  protein_bind   CAP binding site: CAP binding activates transcription in the presence of cAMP. E. coli catabolite activator protein
  11449..11479   +  promoter       lac promoter: promoter for the E. coli lac operon
  11483..11505   +  protein_bind   lac operator (fragment): The lac repressor binds to the lac operator to inhibit transcription in E. coli. This inhibition can be relieved by adding lactose or isopropyl-β-D-thiogalactopyranoside (IPTG). lac repressor encoded by lacI
  11548..11566   +  promoter       T3 promoter: promoter for bacteriophage T3 RNA polymerase
