[The description below was written by a language model from this plasmid's Addgene catalogue record and pLannotate feature annotations shown in this document.]
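Description:
lentiCRISPR - EGFP sgRNA 3 is an 11.6 kb all-in-one lentiviral CRISPR plasmid built on the lentiCRISPR (pXPR_001) backbone for mammalian expression. It is propagated in E. coli through a high-copy ColE1/pUC-type origin with ampicillin selection (AmpR), and recombination-deficient strains are recommended because the lentiviral repeats can recombine. An f1 origin, an SV40 origin and poly(A) signal, and lac and T7/T3 promoter remnants are also carried in the backbone. The viral portion has a third-generation, self-inactivating layout. An RSV promoter drives a truncated HIV-1 5' LTR, followed by the Ψ packaging signal with a gag fragment, the RRE for Rev-dependent export, a cPPT/CTS, a WPRE to enhance expression, and a ΔU3 3' LTR.

Two expression units sit between the LTRs. A human U6 Pol III promoter drives a single-guide RNA made of an EGFP-targeting spacer fused to the S. pyogenes +85 chimeric scaffold. The short "VN155" (mVenus fragment) hit in the feature table lies exactly where the spacer sits and most likely reflects its match to GFP-family sequence rather than a coding element. Downstream, the EFS (EF-1α core) promoter expresses human codon-optimized S. pyogenes Cas9, annotated as overlapping N- and C-terminal portions of one continuous gene, followed by puromycin N-acetyltransferase from the same promoter. The record does not annotate the linker joining the two coding sequences.

Transduced cells can be selected with puromycin and will undergo Cas9-mediated disruption of EGFP. It is one of six EGFP-targeting constructs used to demonstrate knockout efficiency in EGFP-expressing cells, in work establishing genome-scale knockout screening. The BsmBI Type IIS cloning site was destroyed during guide insertion, so new guides should be cloned into the parent backbone instead.
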