Addgene plasmid #51762: lentiCRISPR - EGFP sgRNA 3
Purpose: Expresses human codon-optimized Cas9 protein and puromycin resistance from EFS promoter and an EGFP targeting synthetic single-guide RNA (sgRNA) element from U6 promoter. Lentiviral backbone.
Depositing lab: Feng Zhang. Depositing organization: Broad Institute. Publication: Genome-scale CRISPR-Cas9 knockout screening in human cells. Shalem O, Sanjana NE, Hartenian E, Shi X, Scott DA, Mikkelsen TS, Heckl D, Ebert BL, Root DE, Doench JG, Zhang F. Science. 2014 Jan 3;343(6166):84-7. doi: 10.1126/science.1247005. Epub 2013 Dec 12. PubMed 24336571.
Backbone
  Vector backbone: lentiCRISPR (pXPR_001), Addgene plasmid #49535
  Backbone manufacturer: Zhang lab
  Vector type: Mammalian Expression, Lentiviral, CRISPR
  Selectable markers: Puromycin
Growth in bacteria
  Bacterial resistance: Ampicillin, 100 μg/mL
  Growth temperature: 37°C
  Growth strain: Stbl3
  Growth instructions: Use SapI digest to check for unwanted recombination of lentiviral plasmid. Only amplify in RecA- bacteria (eg. Stbl3).
  Copy number: High Copy
Gene/Insert 1
  Gene/Insert name: Cas9 (alt name: S. pyogenes CRISPR-Cas9)
  Species: Synthetic
  Insert size (bp): 4200
  Promoter: EFS
  Cloning method: Restriction Enzyme; 5′ cloning site BamHI (not destroyed); 3′ cloning site NheI (not destroyed)
  Sequencing primers: 5′ GGTACAGTGCAGGGGAAAGA; 3′ TGCCCTCCAAATATGTGAACT
Gene/Insert 2
  Gene/Insert name: Puromycin resistance (alt names: puromycin N-acetyl-transferase; PAC)
  Insert size (bp): 600
  Promoter: EFS
  Cloning method: Restriction Enzyme; 5′ cloning site NheI (not destroyed); 3′ cloning site MluI (not destroyed)
  Sequencing primers: 5′ TGCTGCTACTAAGAAAGCTGGTC
Gene/Insert 3
  Gene/Insert name: EGFP sgRNA 3 (alt name: EGFP targeting RNA element #3 (with +85 chimeric RNA))
  Species: Synthetic
  Insert size (bp): 96
  Promoter: U6
  Cloning method: Restriction Enzyme; 5′ cloning site BsmBI (destroyed during cloning); 3′ cloning site BsmBI (destroyed during cloning)
  Sequencing primers: 5′ #140 hU6-F
Terms and licenses: Academic/Nonprofit Terms; Industry Terms: Not Available to Industry
Depositor comments: gRNA target sequence GGCCACAAGTTCAGCGTGTC These six EGFP-targeting lentiCRISPRs have EGFP-targeting sgRNAs cloned into the lentiCRISPR backbone plasmid (Addgene plasmid 49535) and are used in Fig 1B of Shalem*, Sanjana* et al (2014). If you want to clone your own targeting sequences, please use the lentiCRISPR backbone plasmid (Addgene plasmid 49535), as the sgRNA Type IIs cloning site is not present in these plasmids. Special note from the Zhang lab: We are constantly improving our CRISPR reagents. Please check https://zlab.bio/ for the most up-to-date information.
How to cite: lentiCRISPR - EGFP sgRNA 3 was a gift from Feng Zhang (Addgene plasmid # 51762 ; http://n2t.net/addgene:51762 ; RRID:Addgene_51762)
