>Addgene plasmid #51762 | lentiCRISPR - EGFP sgRNA 3 | depositor partial sequence | sequence record 79379 | sgRNA 3
GGCCACAAGTTCAGCGTGTC
