>Addgene plasmid #51762 | lentiCRISPR - EGFP sgRNA 3 | addgene partial sequence | sequence record 80642 | hU6-F 5'-GAGGGCCTATTTCCCATGATT-3'
CGATACAAGGCTGTTAGAGAGATAATTAGAATTAATTTGACTGTAAACACAAAGATATTAGTACAAAATA
CGTGACGTAGAAAGTAATAATTTCTTGGGTAGTTTGCAGTTTTAAAATTATGTTTTAAAATGGACTATCA
TATGCTTACCGTAACTTGAAAGTATTTCGATTTCTTGGCTTTATATATCTTGTGGAAAGGACGAAACACC
GGCCACAAGTTCAGCGTGTCGTTTTAGAGCTAGAAATAGCAAGTTAAAATAAGGCTAGTCCGTTATCAAC
TTGAAAAAGTGGCACCGAGTCGGTGCTTTTTTGAATTCTAGATCTTGAGACAAATGGCAGTATTCATCCA
CAATTTTAAAAGAAAAGGGGGGATTGGGGGGTACAGTGCAGGGGAAAGAATAGTAGACATAATAGCAACA
GACATACAAACTAAAGAATTACAAAAACAAATTACAAAAATTCAAAATTTTCGGGTTTATTACAGGGACA
GCAGAGATCCACTTTGGCGCCGGCTCGAGTGGCTCCGGTGCCCGTCAGTGGGCAGAGCGCACATCGCCCA
CAGTCCCCGAGAAGTTGGGGGGAGGGGTCGGCAATTGAACCGGTGCCTAGAGAAGGTGGCGCGGGGTAAA
CTGGGAAAGTGATGTCGTGTACTGGCTCCGCCTTTTTCCCGAGGGTGGGGGAGAACCGTATATAAGTGCA
GTAGTCGCCGTGAACGTTCTTTTTCGCAACGGGTTTGCCGCCAGAACACAGGTGTCGTGACGCGGGATCC
GCCACCATGGATTACAAAGACGATGACGATAAGATGGCCCCAAAGAAGAAGCGGAAGGTCGGTATCCACG
GAGTCCCAGCAGCCGACAAGAAGTACAGCATCGGCCTGGACATCGGCACCAACTCTGTGGGCTGGGCCGT
GATCACCGACG
