>Addgene plasmid #51762 | lentiCRISPR - EGFP sgRNA 3 | addgene partial sequence | sequence record 80983 | hSpCas9-R1 5'-CGCTCGTGCTTCTTATCCTC-3'
TCTTCCAGTCTGTGGAAGAAGCTGTCGTCCACCTTGGCCATCTCGTTGCTGAAGATCTCTTGCAGATAGC
AGATCCGGTTCTTCCGTCTGGTGTATCTTCTTCTGGCGGTTCTCTTCAGCCGGGTGGCCTCGGCTGTTTC
GCCGCTGTCGAACAGCAGGGCTCCGATCAGGTTCTTCTTGATGCTGTGCCGGTCGGTGTTGCCCAGCACC
TTGAATTTCTTGCTGGGCACCTTGTACTCGTCGGTGATCACGGCCCAGCCCACAGAGTTGGTGCCGATGT
CCAGGCCGATGCTGTACTTCTTGTCGGCTGCTGGGACTCCGTGGATACCGACCTTCCGCTTCTTCTTTGG
GGCCATCTTATCGTCATCGTCTTTGTAATCCATGGTGGCGGATCCCGCGTCACGACACCTGTGTTCTGGC
GGCAAACCCGTTGCGAAAAAGAACGTTCACGGCGACTACTGCACTTATATACGGTTCTCCCCCACCCTCG
GGAAAAAGGCGGAGCCAGTACACGACATCACTTTCCCAGTTTACCCCGCGCCACCTTCTCTAGGCACCGG
TTCAATTGCCGACCCCTCCCCCCAACTTCTCGGGGACTGTGGGCGATGTGCGCTCTGCCCACTGACGGGC
ACCGGAGCCACTCGAGCCGGCGCCAAAGTGGATCTCTGCTGTCCCTGTAATAAACCCGAAAATTTTGAAT
TTTTGTAATTTGTTTTTGTAATTCTTTAGTTTGTATGTCTGTTGCTATTATGTCTACTATTCTTTCCCCT
GCACTGTACCCCCCAATCCCCCCTTTTCTTTTAAAATTGTGGATGAATACTGCCATTTGTCTCAAGATCT
AGAATTCAAAAAAGCACCGACTCGGTGCCACTTTTTCAAGTTGATAACGGACTAGCCTTATTTTAACTTG
CTATTTCTAGCTCTAAAACGACACGCTGAACTTGTGGCCGGTGTTTCGTCCTTTCCACAAGATATATAAA
GCCAAGAAATCGAAATACTTTCAAGTTACGGTAAGCATATGATAGTCCATTTTAAAACATAATTTTAAAA
CTGCAAACTACCCAAGAAATTATTACTTTCTACGTCACGTAT
