>Addgene plasmid #51762 | lentiCRISPR - EGFP sgRNA 3 | addgene partial sequence | sequence record 80985 | puro-variant-R 5'-gtgggcttgtactcggtcat-3'
CGTCGCCGGCCTGCTTCAGCAGGCTGAAGTTGGTGGCGCCGCTGCCGCTAGCTTTCTTTTTCTTAGCTTG
ACCAGCTTTCTTAGTAGCAGCAGGACGCTTGTCGCCTCCCAGCTGAGACAGGTCGATCCGTGTCTCGTAC
AGGCCGGTGATGCTCTGGTGGATCAGGGTGGCGTCCAGCACCTCTTTGGTGCTGGTGTACCTCTTCCGGT
CGATGGTGGTGTCAAAGTACTTGAAGGCGGCAGGGGCTCCCAGATTGGTCAGGGTAAACAGGTGGATGAT
ATTCTCGGCCTGCTCTCTGATGGGCTTATCCCGGTGCTTGTTGTAGGCGGACAGCACTTTGTCCAGATTA
GCGTCGGCCAGGATCACTCTCTTGGAGAACTCGCTGATCTGCTCGATGATCTCGTCCAGGTAGTGCTTGT
GCTGTTCCACAAACAGCTGTTTCTGCTCATTATCCTCGGGGGAGCCCTTCAGCTTCTCATAGTGGCTGGC
CAGGTACAGGAAGTTCACATATTTGGAGGGCAGGGCCAGTTCGTTTCCCTTCTGCAGTTCGCCGGCAGAG
GCCAGCATTCTCTTCCGGCCGTTTTCCAGCTCGAACAGGGAGTACTTAGGCAGCTTGATGATCAGGTCCT
TTTTCACTTCTTTGTAGCCCTTGGCTTCCAGAAAGTCGATGGGATTCTTCTCGAAGCTGCTTCTTTCCAT
GATGGTGATCCCCAGCAGCTCTTTCACACTCTTCAGTTTCTTGGACTTGCCCTTTTCCACTTTGGCCACC
ACCAGCACAGAATAGGCCACGGTGGGGCTGTCGAAGCCGCCGTACTTCTTAGGGTCCCAGTCCTTCTTTC
TGGCGATCAGCTTATCGCTGTTCCTCTTGGGCAGGATAGACTCTTTGCTGAAGCCGCCTGTCTGCACCTC
GGTCTTTTTCACGATATTCACTTGGGGCATGCTCAGCACTTTCCGCACGGTGGCAAAATCCCGGCCCTTA
TCCCACACGATCTCCCCGGTTTCGCCGTTTGTCTCGATCAGAGGCCGCTTCCGGATCTCGCCGTTGGCCA
GGGTAATCTCGGTCTTGAAAAAGTTC
